>Addgene plasmid #228303 | pMT1341 | addgene full sequence | sequence record 457083 | Addgene NGS Result
GACGAAAGGGCCTCGTGATACGCCTATTTTTATAGGTTAATGTCATGATAATAATGGTTTCTTAGACGTC
AGGTGGCACTTTTCGGGGAAATGTGCGCGGAACCCCTATTTGTTTATTTTTCTAAATACATTCAAATATG
TATCCGCTCATGAGACAATAACCCTGATAAATGCTTCAATAATATTGAAAAAGGAAGAGTATGAGTATTC
AACATTTCCGTGTCGCCCTTATTCCCTTTTTTGCGGCATTTTGCCTTCCTGTTTTTGCTCACCCAGAAAC
GCTGGTGAAAGTAAAAGATGCTGAAGATCAGTTGGGTGCACGAGTGGGTTACATCGAACTGGATCTCAAC
AGCGGTAAGATCCTTGAGAGTTTTCGCCCCGAAGAACGTTTTCCAATGATGAGCACTTTTAAAGTTCTGC
TATGTGGCGCGGTATTATCCCGTATTGACGCCGGGCAAGAGCAACTCGGTCGCCGCATACACTATTCTCA
GAATGACTTGGTTGAGTACTCACCAGTCACAGAAAAGCATCTTACGGATGGCATGACAGTAAGAGAATTA
TGCAGTGCTGCCATAACCATGAGTGATAACACTGCGGCCAACTTACTTCTGACAACGATCGGAGGACCGA
AGGAGCTAACCGCTTTTTTGCACAACATGGGGGATCATGTAACTCGCCTTGATCGTTGGGAACCGGAGCT
GAATGAAGCCATACCAAACGACGAGCGTGACACCACGATGCCTGTAGCAATGGCAACAACGTTGCGCAAA
CTATTAACTGGCGAACTACTTACTCTAGCTTCCCGGCAACAATTAATAGACTGGATGGAGGCGGATAAAG
TTGCAGGACCACTTCTGCGCTCGGCCCTTCCGGCTGGCTGGTTTATTGCTGATAAATCTGGAGCCGGTGA
GCGTGGGTCTCGCGGTATCATTGCAGCACTGGGGCCAGATGGTAAGCCCTCCCGTATCGTAGTTATCTAC
ACGACGGGGAGTCAGGCAACTATGGATGAACGAAATAGACAGATCGCTGAGATAGGTGCCTCACTGATTA
AGCATTGGTAACTGTCAGACCAAGTTTACTCATATATACTTTAGATTGATTTAAAACTTCATTTTTAATT
TAAAAGGATCTAGGTGAAGATCCTTTTTGATAATCTCATGACCAAAATCCCTTAACGTGAGTTTTCGTTC
CACTGAGCGTCAGACCCCGTAGAAAAGATCAAAGGATCTTCTTGAGATCCTTTTTTTCTGCGCGTAATCT
GCTGCTTGCAAACAAAAAAACCACCGCTACCAGCGGTGGTTTGTTTGCCGGATCAAGAGCTACCAACTCT
TTTTCCGAAGGTAACTGGCTTCAGCAGAGCGCAGATACCAAATACTGTTCTTCTAGTGTAGCCGTAGTTA
GGCCACCACTTCAAGAACTCTGTAGCACCGCCTACATACCTCGCTCTGCTAATCCTGTTACCAGTGGCTG
CTGCCAGTGGCGATAAGTCGTGTCTTACCGGGTTGGACTCAAGACGATAGTTACCGGATAAGGCGCAGCG
GTCGGGCTGAACGGGGGGTTCGTGCACACAGCCCAGCTTGGAGCGAACGACCTACACCGAACTGAGATAC
CTACAGCGTGAGCTATGAGAAAGCGCCACGCTTCCCGAAGGGAGAAAGGCGGACAGGTATCCGGTAAGCG
GCAGGGTCGGAACAGGAGAGCGCACGAGGGAGCTTCCAGGGGGAAACGCCTGGTATCTTTATAGTCCTGT
CGGGTTTCGCCACCTCTGACTTGAGCGTCGATTTTTGTGATGCTCGTCAGGGGGGCGGAGCCTATGGAAA
AACGCCAGCAACGCGGCCTTTTTACGGTTCCTGGCCTTTTGCTGGCCTTTTGCTCACATGTTCTTTCCTG
CGTTATCCCCTGATTCTGTGGATAACCGTATTACCGCCTTTGAGTGAGCTGATACCGCTCGCCGCAGCCG
AACGACCGAGCGCAGCGAGTCAGTGAGCGAGGAAGCGGAAGAGCGCCCAATACGCAAACCGCCTCTCCCC
GCGCGTTGGCCGATTCATTAATGCAGCTGGCACGACAGGTTTCCCGACTGGAAAGCGGGCAGTGAGCGCA
ACGCAATTAATGTGAGTTAGCTCACTCATTAGGCACCCCAGGCTTTACACTTTATGCTTCCGGCTCGTAT
GTTGTGTGGAATTGTGAGCGGATAACAATTTCACACAGGAAACAGCTATGACCATGATTACGCCGCTAGC
CATGGTTGTGCGACAGATTCACTGTGAAAGACTGTTCATTATACCCACGTTTCACTGGGAGATGTAAGCC
TTAGGTGTTTTACCCTGATTAGATAATACAATAACCAACAGAAATACGAGAATCTAAACTAATTTCGATG
ATTCATTTTTCTTTTTACCGCGCTGCCTCTTTTGGCAATTCTTTCACCTATATTCTACCTTCTCTTTCCT
TTTGTTCTAAACTTATTACCAGCTATCTATGTCGAATCAAGAAGAAGGACTTAAACTGTGGGGTGGCAGG
TTTACTGGGGCTACTGACCCCTTGATGGATTTGTATAACGCTTCCTTACCTTACGACAAGAAAATGTACA
AGGTGGATTTAGAAGGAACAAAAGTTTACACTGAGGGCCTGGAGAAAATTAATTTGCTAACTAAAGACGA
ACTAAGTGAGATTCATCGTGGTCTCAAATTGATTGAAGCAGAGTGGGCAGAAGGGAAGTTTGTTGAGAAG
CCAGGGGATGAGGATATTCACACTGCTAATGAACGTCGCTTGGGTGAGTTGATTGGTCGTGGAATCTCTG
GTAAGGTTCATACCGGAAGGTCTAGAAATGATCAAGTTGCCACTGATATGCGGTTGTATGTCAGAGACAA
TCTAACTCAGTTGGCTGACTATCTGAAGCAGTTCATTCAAGTAATCATCAAGAGAGCTGAACAGGAAATA
GACGTCTTGATGCCCGGTTATACTCACTTGCAAAGAGCTCAACCAATCAGATGGTCTCACTGGTTGAGCA
TGTATGCTACCTATTTCACTGAAGATTATGAGAGACTGAATCAAATCGTTAAAAGGTTGAACAAATCCCC
ATTGGGAGCTGGAGCTTTGGCTGGTCATCCTTATGGAATTGATCGTGAATACATTGCTGAGAGATTAGGG
TTTGATTCTGTTATTGGTAATTCTTTGGCCGCTGTTTCAGACAGAGATTTTGTAGTCGAAACCATGTTCT
GGTCTTCGTTGTTTATGAATCATATTTCTCGATTCTCAGAAGATTTGATCATTTACTCCACTGGAGAGTT
TGGATTTATCAAGTTGGCAGATGCTTATTCTACTGGATCTTCTCTGATGCCTCAAAAAAAAAACCCAGAC
TCTTTGGAGTTATTGAGGGGTAAATCTGGTAGATGTTTTGGGGCCTTGGCTGGTTTCCTCATGTCTATTA
AGTCCATTCCGTCAACCTATAACAAAGATATGCAAGAGGATAAGGAGCCTTTATTTGATACTCTAATCAC
TGTAGAGCACTCGATTTTGATAGCATCCGGTGTAGTTTCTACCTTGAACATTGATGCCGAACGAATGAAG
AATGCTCTAACTATGGATATGCTGGCTACAGATCTTGCCGACTATTTAGTTAGAAGGGGAGTTCCATTCA
GAGAAACTCACCACATTTCTGGTGAATGTGTCAGACAAGCCGAGGAGTTGAACCTTTCTGGTATTGATCA
GTTGTCCCTCGAACAATTGAAATCCATTGACTCCCGTTTTGAGGCTGATGTGGCTTCAACGTTTGACTTT
GAAGCCAGTGTTGAAAAAAGAACTGCCACCGGAGGAACTTCTAAGACTGCTGTTTTAAAGCAATTGGATG
CACTGAATGAAAAGCTAGAGTCTTGACTGCAGGTCGACTCTAGAGGATCCATGATACGAAACGTACCGTA
TCGTTAAGGTAACAAGTTCAAATACCTATCTTTGGCAGGACTTTTCCTCCTGCCTTTTTTAGCCTCAGGT
CTCGGTTAGCCTCTAGGCAAATTCTGGTCTTCATACCTATATCAACTTTTCATCAGATAGCCTTTGGGTT
CAAAAAAGAACTAAAGCAGGATGCCTGATATATAAATCCCAGATGATCTGCTTTTGAAACTATTTTCAGT
ATCTTGATTCGTTTACTTACAAACAACTATTGTTGATTTTATCTGGAGAATAATCGAACAAAACTAGTAT
GGTTTCTAAGGGTGAAGAGTTGTTCACTGGTGTTGTTCCAATCTTGGTTGAGTTGGACGGTGACGTTAAC
GGACACAAGTTCTCTGTTTCTGGTGAAGGTGAGGGTGACGCTACTTACGGAAAGTTGACTTTGAAGTTCA
TCTGTACTACTGGTAAGTTGCCAGTTCCATGGCCAACTTTGGTTACTACTTTGACTTACGGTGTTCAGTG
TTTCTCCAGATACCCAGACCACATGAAGCAGCACGATTTCTTCAAGTCTGCTATGCCAGAGGGTTACGTT
CAAGAGAGAACTATCTTCTTCAAGGACGACGGTAACTACAAGACTAGAGCTGAGGTTAAGTTCGAGGGTG
ACACATTGGTTAACAGAATCGAGTTGAAGGGTATCGACTTCAAAGAGGACGGAAACATCTTGGGTCACAA
GTTGGAGTACAACTACAACTCCCACAACGTTTACATCATGGCTGACAAGCAGAAGAACGGTATCAAGGTT
AACTTCAAGATCAGACACAACATCGAGGACGGTTCCGTTCAATTGGCTGACCACTACCAACAGAACACTC
CAATTGGTGACGGTCCAGTTTTGTTGCCAGACAACCACTACTTGTCCACTCAATCCGCTTTGTCCAAGGA
CCCAAACGAGAAGAGAGATCACATGGTTTTGTTGGAGTTCGTTACTGCTGCTGGTATCACTTTGGGTATG
GACGAGTTGTACAAGTAACTCGAGCCTTAGACATGACTGTTCCTCAGTTCAAGTTGGGCACTTACGAGAA
GACCGGTCTTGCTAGATTCTAATCAAGAGGATGTCAGAATGCCATTTGCCTGAGAGATGCAGGCTTCATT
TTTGATACTTTTTTATTTGTAACCTATATAGTATAGGATTTTTTTTGTCATTTTGTTTCTTCTCGTACGA
GCTTGCTCCTGATCAGCCTATCTCGCAGCTGATGAATATCTTGTGGTAGGGGTTTGGGAAAATCATTCGA
GTTTGATGTTTTTCTTGGTATTTCCCACTCCTCTTCAGAGTACAGAAGATTAAGTGAGACGTTCGTTTGT
GCAAGCTTAGATCCCCGGGTACCGAGCTCGAATTCGCCGTACCACTTCAAAACACCCAAGCACAGCATAC
TAAATTTCCCCTCTTTCTTCCTCTAGGGTGTCGTTAATTACCCGTACTAAAGGTTTGGAAAAGAAAAAAG
AGACCGCCTCGTTTCTTTTTCTTCGTCGAAAAAGGCAATAAAAATTTTTATCACGTTTCTTTTTCTTGAA
AATTTTTTTTTTTGATTTTTTTCTCTTTCGATGACCTCCCATTGATATTTAAGTTAATAAACGGTCTTCA
ATTTCTCAAGTTTCAGTTTCATTTTTCTTGTTCTATTACAACTTTTTTTACTTCTTGCTCATTAGAAAGA
AAGCATAGCAATCTAATCTAAGTTTTAATTACAAAATGAAGAAGCCAGAGTTGACTGCTACTTCCGTTGA
GAAGTTCTTGATCGAGAAGTTCGACTCCGTTTCCGACTTGATGCAATTGTCTGAAGGTGAAGAGTCCAGA
GCTTTCTCCTTTGACGTTGGTGGTAGAGGTTACGTTTTGAGAGTTAATTCCTGTGCTGACGGTTTCTACA
AGGACAGATACGTTTACAGACACTTCGCTTCCGCTGCTTTGCCAATTCCAGAGGTTTTGGACATTGGTGA
GTTCTCCGAGTCCTTGACTTACTGTATCTCCAGAAGAGCTCAGGGAGTTACATTGCAAGACTTGCCAGAA
ACTGAGTTGCCAGCTGTTTTGCAACCAGTTGCTGAAGCTATGGACGCTATTGCTGCTGCTGACTTGTCTC
AAACTTCTGGTTTTGGTCCATTCGGTCCACAGGGTATTGGTCAGTACACTACTTGGAGAGACTTCATCTG
TGCTATCGCTGACCCACATGTTTACCACTGGCAAACTGTTATGGACGATACTGTTTCCGCTTCCGTTGCT
CAGGCTTTGGACGAATTGATGTTGTGGGCTGAAGATTGTCCTGAGGTTAGACATTTGGTTCACGCTGACT
TCGGTTCCAACAACGTTTTGACTGACAACGGTAGAATCACTGCTGTTATCGACTGGTCCGAAGCTATGTT
CGGTGACTCTCAATACGAGGTTGCTAACATCTTCTTTTGGAGACCATGGTTGGCTTGTATGGAACAGCAG
ACTAGATACTTCGAGAGAAGACACCCAGAATTGGCTGGTTCCCCAAGATTGAGAGCTTACATGTTGAGAA
TCGGTTTGGACCAGTTGTACCAGTCCTTGGTTGATGGTAACTTCGATGATGCTGCTTGGGCTCAAGGTAG
ATGTGACGCTATCGTTAGATCCGGTGCTGGTACTGTTGGTAGAACTCAGATTGCTAGAAGATCCGCTGCT
GTTTGGACTGACGGTTGTGTTGAAGTTTTGGCTGACTCCGGTAACAGAAGACCATCCACTAGACCAAGAG
CTAAAGAGGTTGGTAGAGTTTAAGTATTAAGAACGTTATTTATATTTCAAATTTTTCTTTTTTTTCTCTA
CAGACGCTGTACGCATGTAACATTATACTGAAAACCTTGCTTGAGAAGGTTTTGGGACGCTCGAAGATCC
AGCTGCATTAATGAATCGGCCAACGCGCGGGGAGAGGCGGTTTGCGTATTGGGCGCTCTTCCGCTTCCTC
GGAATTCACTGGCCGTCGTTTTACAACGTCGTGACTGGGAAAACCCTGGCGTTACCCAACTTAATCGCCT
TGCAGCACATCCCCCTTTCGCCAGCTGGCGTAATAGCGAAGAGGCCCGCACCGATCGCCCTTCCCAACAG
TTGCGCAGCCTGAATGGCGAATGGCGCCTGATGCGGTATTTTCTCCTTACGCATCTGTGCGGTATTTCAC
ACCGCATATGGTGCACTCTCAGTACAATCTGCTCTGATGCCGCATAGTTAAGCCAGCCCCGACACCCGCC
AACACCCGCTGACGCGCCCTGACGGGCTTGTCTGCTCCCGGCATCCGCTTACAGACAAGCTGTGACCGTC
TCCGGGAGCTGCATGTGTCAGAGGTTTTCACCGTCATCACCGAAACGCGCGA
Features (pLannotate 1.2.2; 21 found; start..end, strand, type, name):
     96..200     +  promoter       AmpR promoter: bla
    201..1061    +  CDS            AmpR: β-lactamase; bla; confers resistance to ampicillin, carbenicillin, and related antibiotics
   1232..1820    +  rep_origin     ori: high-copy-number ColE1/pMB1/pBR322/pUC origin of replication
   2003..2095    +  CDS            lacI (fragment): lac repressor; lacI; The lac repressor binds to the lac operator to inhibit transcription in E. coli. This inhibition can be relieved by adding lactose or isopropyl-β-D-thiogalactopyranoside (IPTG).
   2108..2129    +  protein_bind   CAP binding site: CAP binding activates transcription in the presence of cAMP. E. coli catabolite activator protein
   2144..2174    +  promoter       lac promoter: promoter for the E. coli lac operon
   2182..2198    +  protein_bind   lac operator: The lac repressor binds to the lac operator to inhibit transcription in E. coli. This inhibition can be relieved by adding lactose or isopropyl-β-D-thiogalactopyranoside (IPTG). lac repressor encoded by lacI
   2243..2311    +  CDS            DED81 (fragment): SYNC_SACPA - Protein inferred from homology: Swiss-Prot protein existence level 3. From Saccharomyces paradoxus (Yeast) (Saccharomyces douglasii).
   2503..3867    +  CDS            ARG4: ARLY_YEAST - Experimental evidence at protein level: Swiss-Prot protein existence level 1. From Saccharomyces cerevisiae (strain ATCC 204508 / S288c) (Baker's yeast).
   3877..3900    -  misc_feature   MCS (fragment): pUC18/19 multiple cloning site
   4199..4915    +  CDS            EGFP: EGFP is a basic (constitutively fluorescent) green fluorescent protein published in 1996, derived from Aequorea victoria. It is reported to be a rapidly-maturing weak dimer with moderate acid sensitivity.
   4924..4989    +  CDS            AOX1 (fragment): ALOX1_KOMPC - Experimental evidence at protein level: Swiss-Prot protein existence level 1. Major isoform of alcohol oxidase, which catalyzes the oxidation of methanol to formaldehyde and hydrogen peroxide, the first step in the methanol utilization pathway of methylotrophic yeasts. From Komagataella phaffii (strain ATCC 76273 / CBS 7435 / CECT 11047 / NRRL Y-11430 / Wegner 21-1) (Yeast) (Pichia pastoris).
   4993..5239    +  terminator     AOX1 terminator: Pichia pastoris AOX1; transcription terminator for AOX1
   5260..5285    -  misc_feature   MCS (fragment): pUC18/19 multiple cloning site
   5284..5622    +  promoter       TEF1 promoter (fragment): S. cerevisiae TEF1; promoter for EF-1α
   5636..6658    +  CDS            hph: KHYB_ECOLX - Experimental evidence at protein level: Swiss-Prot protein existence level 1. The aminoglycoside phosphotransferases achieve inactivation of their antibiotic substrates by phosphorylation. Only phosphorylates hygromycin and closely related compounds such as demethyl analogs and destomycin. From Escherichia coli.
   6673..6786    +  terminator     CYC1 terminator (fragment): S. cerevisiae CYC1; transcription terminator for CYC1
   6789..6846    -  CDS            lacI (fragment): lac repressor; lacI; The lac repressor binds to the lac operator to inhibit transcription in E. coli. This inhibition can be relieved by adding lactose or isopropyl-β-D-thiogalactopyranoside (IPTG).
   6864..7021    +  CDS            lacZα (fragment): LacZα fragment of β-galactosidase; lacZ fragment
   7027..7126    -  misc_feature   bom (fragment): basis of mobility region from pBR322
   7228..1       -  CDS            rop (fragment) (across the origin): Rop protein, which maintains plasmids at low copy number; rop
