[The description below was written by a language model from this plasmid's Addgene catalogue record and pLannotate feature annotations shown in this document.]
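Description:
pMT1341 is a pUC19-based yeast expression and synthetic-biology plasmid of about 7.3 kb that places EGFP under a synthetic promoter regulatable by 2,4-diacetylphloroglucinol (DAPG). In E. coli it is maintained as a high-copy plasmid through the ColE1/pUC origin and selected with ampicillin via the bla gene. Remnants of the pUC lac region (CAP site, lac promoter and operator, lacZα and lacI fragments) and short bom and rop fragments are backbone leftovers with no role in the design.

The reporter cassette consists of the KpPhl1.7 promoter named in the catalogue entry, which the feature table does not annotate but which presumably lies in the unannotated stretch just upstream of the EGFP coding sequence. EGFP is followed by the AOX1 transcription terminator from Komagataella phaffii (Pichia pastoris). The "Kp" prefix and the AOX1 terminator suggest K. phaffii as the intended host, although the record does not state the host species explicitly.

Selection in yeast relies on a hygromycin phosphotransferase (hph) gene driven by a TEF1 promoter fragment and ended by a CYC1 terminator fragment. The plasmid also carries a complete Saccharomyces cerevisiae ARG4 (argininosuccinate lyase) gene with a flanking DED81 fragment, which could serve as an auxotrophic marker or integration homology, but its purpose is not given. No yeast replication origin is annotated, so the plasmid probably works by chromosomal integration. No DAPG-responsive regulator (such as a PhlF-type repressor) is annotated either, so it presumably must be supplied separately. The construct serves as a fluorescent readout for characterising the strength and inducibility of this DAPG-controlled synthetic promoter.
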