Addgene plasmid #228303: pMT1341
Purpose: 2,4-Diacetylphloroglucinol (DAPG)-regulatable EGFP expression
Depositing lab: Jun Ishii. Depositing organization: Kobe University. Publication: Designing strong inducible synthetic promoters in yeasts. Tominaga M, Shima Y, Nozaki K, Ito Y, Someda M, Shoya Y, Hashii N, Obata C, Matsumoto-Kitano M, Suematsu K, Matsukawa T, Hosoya K, Hashiba N, Kondo A, Ishii J. Nat Commun. 2024 Dec 19;15(1):10653. doi: 10.1038/s41467-024-54865-z. PubMed 39702268.
Backbone
  Vector backbone: pUC19
  Vector type: Yeast Expression, Synthetic Biology
  Selectable markers: Hygromycin
Growth in bacteria
  Bacterial resistance: Ampicillin, 100 μg/mL
  Growth temperature: 37°C
  Growth strain: DH5alpha
  Copy number: High Copy
Gene/Insert
  Gene/Insert name: EGFP
  Species: Synthetic; Aequorea victoria
  Promoter: 2,4-Diacetylphloroglucinol-regulatable synthetic promoter (KpPhl1.7)
  Cloning method: Ligation Independent Cloning
Terms and licenses: Academic/Nonprofit Terms; Industry Terms: Not Available to Industry
How to cite: pMT1341 was a gift from Jun Ishii (Addgene plasmid # 228303 ; http://n2t.net/addgene:228303 ; RRID:Addgene_228303)
